>Addgene plasmid #82139 | pDONR223_MAP2K1_WT | addgene full sequence | sequence record 163114 | Addgene NGS result
GGCAGTTCCCTACTCTCGCGTTAACGCTAGCATGGATGTTTTCCCAGTCACGACGTTGTAAAACGACGGC
CAGTCTTAAGCTCGGGCCCCAAATAATGATTTTATTTTGACTGATAGTGACCTGTTCGTTGCAACAAATT
GATGAGCAATGCTTTTTTATAATGCCAACTTTGTACAAAAAAGTTGGCACCATGCCCAAGAAGAAGCCGA
CGCCCATCCAGCTGAACCCGGCCCCCGACGGCTCTGCAGTTAACGGGACCAGCTCTGCGGAGACCAACTT
GGAGGCCTTGCAGAAGAAGCTGGAGGAGCTAGAGCTTGATGAGCAGCAGCGAAAGCGCCTTGAGGCCTTT
CTTACCCAGAAGCAGAAGGTGGGAGAACTGAAGGATGACGACTTTGAGAAGATCAGTGAGCTGGGGGCTG
GCAATGGCGGTGTGGTGTTCAAGGTCTCCCACAAGCCTTCTGGCCTGGTCATGGCCAGAAAGCTAATTCA
TCTGGAGATCAAACCCGCAATCCGGAACCAGATCATAAGGGAGCTGCAGGTTCTGCATGAGTGCAACTCT
CCGTACATCGTGGGCTTCTATGGTGCGTTCTACAGCGATGGCGAGATCAGTATCTGCATGGAGCACATGG
ATGGAGGTTCTCTGGATCAAGTCCTGAAGAAAGCTGGAAGAATTCCTGAACAAATTTTAGGAAAAGTTAG
CATTGCTGTAATAAAAGGCCTGACATATCTGAGGGAGAAGCACAAGATCATGCACAGAGATGTCAAGCCC
TCCAACATCCTAGTCAACTCCCGTGGGGAGATCAAGCTCTGTGACTTTGGGGTCAGCGGGCAGCTCATCG
ACTCCATGGCCAACTCCTTCGTGGGCACAAGGTCCTACATGTCGCCAGAAAGACTCCAGGGGACTCATTA
CTCTGTGCAGTCAGACATCTGGAGCATGGGACTGTCTCTGGTAGAGATGGCGGTTGGGAGGTATCCCATC
CCTCCTCCAGATGCCAAGGAGCTGGAGCTGATGTTTGGGTGCCAGGTGGAAGGAGATGCGGCTGAGACCC
CACCCAGGCCAAGGACCCCCGGGAGGCCCCTTAGCTCATACGGAATGGACAGCCGACCTCCCATGGCAAA
TTTTGAGTTGTTGGATTACATAGTCAACGAGCCTCCTCCAAAACTGCCCAGTGGAGTGTTCAGTCTGGAA
TTTCAAGATTTTGTGAATAAATGCTTAATAAAAAACCCCGCAGAGAGAGCAGATTTGAAGCAACTCATGG
TTCATGCTTTTATCAAGAGATCTGATGCTGAGGAAGTGGATTTTGCAGGTTGGCTCTGCTCCACCATCGG
CCTTAACCAGCCCAGCACACCAACCCATGCTGCTGGCGTCTAATTGCCAACTTTCTTGTACAAAGTTGGC
ATTATAAGAAAGCATTGCTTATCAATTTGTTGCAACGAACAGGTCACTATCAGTCAAAATAAAATCATTA
TTTGCCATCCAGCTGATATCCCCTATAGTGAGTCGTATTACATGGTCATAGCTGTTTCCTGGCAGCTCTG
GCCCGTGTCTCAAAATCTCTGATGTTACATTGCACAAGATAAAAATATATCATCATGCCTCCTCTAGACC
AGCCAGGACAGAAATGCCTCGACTTCGCTGCTACCCAAGGTTGCCGGGTGACGCACACCGTGGAAACGGA
TGAAGGCACGAACCCAGTGGACATAAGCCTGTTCGGTTCGTAAGCTGTAATGCAAGTAGCGTATGCGCTC
ACGCAACTGGTCCAGAACCTTGACCGAACGCAGCGGTGGTAACGGCGCAGTGGCGGTTTTCATGGCTTGT
TATGACTGTTTTTTTGGGGTACAGTCTATGCCTCGGGCATCCAAGCAGCAAGCGCGTTACGCCGTGGGTC
GATGTTTGATGTTATGGAGCAGCAACGATGTTACGCAGCAGGGCAGTCGCCCTAAAACAAAGTTAAACAT
TATGAGGGAAGCGGTGATCGCCGAAGTATCGACTCAACTATCAGAGGTAGTTGGCGTCATCGAGCGCCAT
CTCGAACCGACGTTGCTGGCCGTACATTTGTACGGCTCCGCAGTGGATGGCGGCCTGAAGCCACACAGTG
ATATTGATTTGCTGGTTACGGTGACCGTAAGGCTTGATGAAACAACGCGGCGAGCTTTGATCAACGACCT
TTTGGAAACTTCGGCTTCCCCTGGAGAGAGCGAGATTCTCCGCGCTGTAGAAGTCACCATTGTTGTGCAC
GACGACATCATTCCGTGGCGTTATCCAGCTAAGCGCGAACTGCAATTTGGAGAATGGCAGCGCAATGACA
TTCTTGCAGGTATCTTCGAGCCAGCCACGATCGACATTGATCTGGCTATCTTGCTGACAAAAGCAAGAGA
ACATAGCGTTGCCTTGGTAGGTCCAGCGGCGGAGGAACTCTTTGATCCGGTTCCTGAACAGGATCTATTT
GAGGCGCTAAATGAAACCTTAACGCTATGGAACTCGCCGCCCGACTGGGCTGGCGATGAGCGAAATGTAG
TGCTTACGTTGTCCCGCATTTGGTACAGCGCAGTAACCGGCAAAATCGCGCCGAAGGATGTCGCTGCCGA
CTGGGCAATGGAGCGCCTGCCGGCCCAGTATCAGCCCGTCATACTTGAAGCTAGACAGGCTTATCTTGGA
CAAGAAGAAGATCGCTTGGCCTCGCGCGCAGATCAGTTGGAAGAATTTGTCCACTACGTGAAAGGCGAGA
TCACCAAGGTAGTCGGCAAATAACCCTCGAGCCACCCATGACCAAAATCCCTTAACGTGAGTTACGCGTC
GTTCCACTGAGCGTCAGACCCCGTAGAAAAGATCAAAGGATCTTCTTGAGATCCTTTTTTTCTGCGCGTA
ATCTGCTGCTTGCAAACAAAAAAACCACCGCTACCAGCGGTGGTTTGTTTGCCGGATCAAGAGCTACCAA
CTCTTTTTCCGAAGGTAACTGGCTTCAGCAGAGCGCAGATACCAAATACTGTTCTTCTAGTGTAGCCGTA
GTTAGGCCACCACTTCAAGAACTCTGTAGCACCGCCTACATACCTCGCTCTGCTAATCCTGTTACCAGTG
GCTGCTGCCAGTGGCGATAAGTCGTGTCTTACCGGGTTGGACTCAAGACGATAGTTACCGGATAAGGCGC
AGCGGTCGGGCTGAACGGGGGGTTCGTGCACACAGCCCAGCTTGGAGCGAACGACCTACACCGAACTGAG
ATACCTACAGCGTGAGCTATGAGAAAGCGCCACGCTTCCCGAAGGGAGAAAGGCGGACAGGTATCCGGTA
AGCGGCAGGGTCGGAACAGGAGAGCGCACGAGGGAGCTTCCAGGGGGAAACGCCTGGTATCTTTATAGTC
CTGTCGGGTTTCGCCACCTCTGACTTGAGCGTCGATTTTTGTGATGCTCGTCAGGGGGGCGGAGCCTATG
GAAAAACGCCAGCAACGCGGCCTTTTTACGGTTCCTGGCCTTTTGCTGGCCTTTTGCTCACATGTTCTTT
CCTGCGTTATCCCCTGATTCTGTGGATAACCGTATTACCGCCTTTGAGTGAGCTGATACCGCTCGCCGCA
GCCGAACGACCGAGCGCAGCGAGTCAGTGAGCGAGGAAGCGGAAGAGCGCCCAATACGCAAACCGCCTCT
CCCCGCGCGTTGGCCGATTCATTAATGCAGCTGGCACGACAGGTTTCCCGACTGGAAAGCGGGCAGTGAG
CGCAACGCAATTAATACGCGTACCGCTAGCCAGGAAGAGTTTGTAGAAACGCAAAAAGGCCATCCGTCAG
GATGGCCTTCTGCTTAGTTTGATGCCTGGCAGTTTATGGCGGGCGTCCTGCCCGCCACCCTCCGGGCCGT
TGCTTCACAACGTTCAAATCCGCTCCCGGCGGATTTGTCCTACTCAGGAGAGCGTTCACCGACAAACAAC
AGATAAAACGAAAGGCCCAGTCTTCCGACTGAGCCTTTCGTTTTATTTGATGCCT
Features (pLannotate 1.2.2; 12 found; start..end, strand, type, name):
     38..74      -  CDS            lacZα (fragment): LacZα fragment of β-galactosidase; lacZ fragment
     91..186     +  protein_bind   attL3: mutant version of attL; recombination site for the Gateway® LR reaction LR Clonase™
    192..1370    +  CDS            MAP2K1: MP2K1_HUMAN - Also known as MEK1, PRKMK1. Experimental evidence at protein level: Swiss-Prot protein existence level 1. Dual specificity protein kinase which acts as an essential component of the MAP kinase signal transduction pathway. Binding of extracellular ligands such as growth factors, cytokines and hormones to their cell-surface receptors activates RAS and this initiates RAF1 activation. RAF1 then further activates the dual-specificity protein kinases MAP2K1/MEK1 and MAP2K2/MEK2. Both MAP2K1/MEK1 and MAP2K2/MEK2 function specifically in the MAPK/ERK cascade, and catalyze the concomitant
   1378..1473    -  protein_bind   attL3: mutant version of attL; recombination site for the Gateway® LR reaction LR Clonase™
   1492..1510    -  promoter       T7 promoter: promoter for bacteriophage T7 RNA polymerase
   1700..1723    +  promoter       Pc promoter (fragment): intI1 (promoter lies within the coding sequence); class 1 integron promoter
   1899..1955    +  CDS            GmR (fragment): gentamycin acetyltransferase; aacC1; confers resistance to gentamycin
   1962..2753    +  CDS            SmR: aminoglycoside adenylyltransferase (Murphy, 1985); aadA; confers resistance to spectinomycin and streptomycin
   2846..3434    +  rep_origin     ori: high-copy-number ColE1/pMB1/pBR322/pUC origin of replication
   3617..3709    +  CDS            lacI (fragment): lac repressor; lacI; The lac repressor binds to the lac operator to inhibit transcription in E. coli. This inhibition can be relieved by adding lactose or isopropyl-β-D-thiogalactopyranoside (IPTG).
   3764..3791    -  terminator     rrnB T2 terminator: transcription terminator T2 from the E. coli rrnB gene
   3923..3966    +  terminator     rrnB T1 terminator: Escherichia coli rrnB; transcription terminator T1 from the E. coli rrnB gene
