[The description below was written by a language model from this plasmid's Addgene catalogue record and pLannotate feature annotations shown in this document.]
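Description:
pDONR223_MAP2K1_WT is a Gateway entry clone built on the Invitrogen pDONR223 backbone, carrying the human MAP2K1 (MEK1) open reading frame as part of the Target Accelerator Plasmid Collection. It is a high-copy bacterial plasmid of about 4 kb. It replicates from a ColE1/pUC-type origin and is selected with spectinomycin through the aadA (SmR) aminoglycoside adenylyltransferase gene, which lies downstream of a class 1 integron Pc promoter fragment. Short remnants of lacZα, lacI and a gentamicin resistance gene are annotated but are only fragments, and rrnB T1 and T2 terminators help insulate the cloning region from read-through transcription.

The MAP2K1 coding sequence, about 1.2 kb, is flanked on both sides by attL recombination sites. The annotation tool labels both as attL3. These sites allow the ORF to be transferred by an LR Clonase reaction into any compatible Gateway destination vector. The entry clone has no promoter for expressing the insert. A T7 promoter sits outside the downstream attL site and points back toward the insert on the opposite strand. The ORF is in the "closed" configuration, with a stop codon immediately after the coding sequence, so it can take N-terminal but not C-terminal fusions from destination vectors.

MAP2K1 encodes a dual-specificity kinase that acts downstream of RAS and RAF in the MAPK/ERK cascade. The record is inconsistent on one point: the name designates the clone as wild type, while the mutation field lists I310N, so the allele should be checked against the sequence. The collection was assembled for systematic functional testing of cancer-associated gene variants, and this clone serves as a source ORF for making expression constructs.
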