Addgene plasmid #82139: pDONR223_MAP2K1_WT
Purpose: Gateway Donor vector containing MAP2K1 , part of the Target Accelerator Plasmid Collection.
Depositing lab: Jesse Boehm & William Hahn & David Root. Depositing organization: Broad Institute. Publication: Systematic Functional Interrogation of Rare Cancer Variants Identifies Oncogenic Alleles. Kim E, Ilic N, Shrestha Y, Zou L, Kamburov A, Zhu C, Yang X, Lubonja R, Tran N, Nguyen C, Lawrence MS, Piccioni F, Bagul M, Doench JG, Chouinard CR, Wu X, Hogstrom L, Natoli T, Tamayo P, Horn H, Corsello SM, Lage K, Root DE, Subramanian A, Golub TR, Getz G, Boehm JS, Hahn WC. Cancer Discov. 2016 Jul;6(7):714-26. doi: 10.1158/2159-8290.CD-16-0160. Epub 2016 May 4. PubMed 27147599.
Backbone
  Vector backbone: pDONR223
  Backbone manufacturer: Invitrogen
  Backbone size w/o insert (bp): 2790
  Vector type: Gateway Entry vector
Growth in bacteria
  Bacterial resistance: Spectinomycin, 50 μg/mL
  Growth temperature: 37°C
  Growth strain: DH5alpha
  Copy number: High Copy
Gene/Insert
  Gene/Insert name: MAP2K1
  Species: H. sapiens (human)
  Mutation: I310N
  GenBank ID: NM_002755.3
  Entrez Gene: MAP2K1 (a.k.a. CFC3, MAPKK1, MEK1, MEL, MKK1, PRKMK1)
  Promoter: None
  Cloning method: Gateway Cloning
  Sequencing primers: 5′ M13pUC-fwd; 3′ M13-Rev
Terms and licenses: Academic/Nonprofit Terms; Industry Terms: Not Available to Industry
Depositor comments: Closed state: stop codon immediately follows insert Supporting reference: Systematic morphological profiling of human gene and allele function via Cell Painting. Rohban MH, et al. Elife. 2017, Mar 18;6. pii: e24060. PubMed PMID 28315521
How to cite: pDONR223_MAP2K1_WT was a gift from Jesse Boehm & William Hahn & David Root (Addgene plasmid # 82139 ; http://n2t.net/addgene:82139 ; RRID:Addgene_82139)
