>Addgene plasmid #82139 | pDONR223_MAP2K1_WT | depositor partial sequence | sequence record 155510 | Insert sequence
ATGCCCAAGAAGAAGCCGACGCCCATCCAGCTGAACCCGGCCCCCGACGGCTCTGCAGTTAACGGGACCA
GCTCTGCGGAGACCAACTTGGAGGCCTTGCAGAAGAAGCTGGAGGAGCTAGAGCTTGATGAGCAGCAGCG
AAAGCGCCTTGAGGCCTTTCTTACCCAGAAGCAGAAGGTGGGAGAACTGAAGGATGACGACTTTGAGAAG
ATCAGTGAGCTGGGGGCTGGCAATGGCGGTGTGGTGTTCAAGGTCTCCCACAAGCCTTCTGGCCTGGTCA
TGGCCAGAAAGCTAATTCATCTGGAGATCAAACCCGCAATCCGGAACCAGATCATAAGGGAGCTGCAGGT
TCTGCATGAGTGCAACTCTCCGTACATCGTGGGCTTCTATGGTGCGTTCTACAGCGATGGCGAGATCAGT
ATCTGCATGGAGCACATGGATGGAGGTTCTCTGGATCAAGTCCTGAAGAAAGCTGGAAGAATTCCTGAAC
AAATTTTAGGAAAAGTTAGCATTGCTGTAATAAAAGGCCTGACATATCTGAGGGAGAAGCACAAGATCAT
GCACAGAGATGTCAAGCCCTCCAACATCCTAGTCAACTCCCGTGGGGAGATCAAGCTCTGTGACTTTGGG
GTCAGCGGGCAGCTCATCGACTCCATGGCCAACTCCTTCGTGGGCACAAGGTCCTACATGTCGCCAGAAA
GACTCCAGGGGACTCATTACTCTGTGCAGTCAGACATCTGGAGCATGGGACTGTCTCTGGTAGAGATGGC
GGTTGGGAGGTATCCCATCCCTCCTCCAGATGCCAAGGAGCTGGAGCTGATGTTTGGGTGCCAGGTGGAA
GGAGATGCGGCTGAGACCCCACCCAGGCCAAGGACCCCCGGGAGGCCCCTTAGCTCATACGGAATGGACA
GCCGACCTCCCATGGCAAATTTTGAGTTGTTGGATTACATAGTCAACGAGCCTCCTCCCAAAACTGCCCA
GTGGAGTGTTCAGTCTGGAATTTCAAGATTTTGTGAATAAATGCTTAATAAAAAACCCCGCAGAGAGAGC
AGATTTGAAGCAACTCATGGTTCATGCTTTTATCAAGAGATCTGATGCTGAGGAAGTGGATTTTGCAGGT
TGGCTCTGCTCCACCATCGGCCTTAACCAGCCCAGCACCCCAACCCATGCTGCTGGCGTC
